Addgene plasmid #41603: pFA6a-GST-TRP1
Depositing lab: John Pringle. Depositing organization: University of North Carolina at Chapel Hill. Publication: Additional modules for versatile and economical PCR-based gene deletion and modification in Saccharomyces cerevisiae. Longtine MS, McKenzie A 3rd, Demarini DJ, Shah NG, Wach A, Brachat A, Philippsen P, Pringle JR. Yeast. 1998 Jul;14(10):953-61. 10.1002/(SICI)1097-0061(199807)14:10<953::AID-YEA293>3.0.CO;2-U PubMed 9717241.
Backbone
  Vector backbone: pFA6a
  Backbone size w/o insert (bp): 2300
  Vector type: Yeast genomic targeting
  Selectable markers: TRP1
Growth in bacteria
  Bacterial resistance: Ampicillin, 100 μg/mL
  Growth temperature: 37°C
  Growth strain: DH5alpha
  Copy number: Unknown
Gene/Insert
  Gene/Insert name: TRP1
  Species: S. cerevisiae (budding yeast)
  Insert size (bp): 1942
  Entrez Gene: TRP1 (a.k.a. YDR007W)
  Tag / fusion protein: GST (N terminal on insert); yeast ADH1 terminator (N terminal on insert)
  Cloning method: Restriction Enzyme; 5′ cloning site PacI (not destroyed); 3′ cloning site PmeI (not destroyed)
  Sequencing primers: 5′ Sp6_primer; 3′ T7_promoter
Terms and licenses: Academic/Nonprofit Terms; Industry Terms: Not Available to Industry
How to cite: pFA6a-GST-TRP1 was a gift from John Pringle (Addgene plasmid # 41603 ; http://n2t.net/addgene:41603 ; RRID:Addgene_41603)
