[The description below was written by a language model from this plasmid's Addgene catalogue record and pLannotate feature annotations shown in this document.]
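Description:
pFA6a-GST-TRP1 is a PCR-template plasmid from the pFA6a series of modules for gene modification in Saccharomyces cerevisiae, catalogued as a yeast genomic targeting vector. It has no yeast origin of replication or centromere in its feature table, so it is not meant to be maintained in yeast. It is propagated in E. coli through a high-copy ColE1/pUC-type origin and an ampicillin resistance gene (β-lactamase with its own promoter). SP6 and T7 promoters flank the module and serve as sequencing primer sites. The short lacI, rop and bom fragments annotated in the backbone appear to be vestigial remnants rather than functional elements.

The module of about 1.9 kb lies between preserved PacI and PmeI sites and has two parts. The first is the coding sequence for Schistosoma japonicum glutathione S-transferase, followed by the yeast ADH1 transcription terminator. No promoter is annotated upstream of GST, which fits a design in which the tag is fused in frame to the 3′ end of a chromosomal gene and expressed from that gene's own promoter, with the ADH1 terminator ending the transcript. The second part is the S. cerevisiae TRP1 gene with its own promoter. It encodes phosphoribosylanthranilate isomerase and acts as an auxotrophic marker for selecting integrants in trp1 strains. Although the catalogue lists GST and the terminator as "N terminal on insert", this reflects their position upstream of TRP1, not a fusion to it.

In typical use, the cassette is amplified with primers carrying short homology arms to a target locus, and the product is integrated by homologous recombination. This yields a C-terminally GST-tagged protein for detection, affinity purification or interaction studies.
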