Features (pLannotate 1.2.2; 13 found; start..end, strand, type, name):
     61..714     +  CDS            GST26_SCHJA: Experimental evidence at protein level: Swiss-Prot protein existence level 1. GST isoenzymes appear to play a central role in the parasite detoxification system. Other functions are also suspected including a role in increasing the solubility of haematin in the parasite gut. From Schistosoma japonicum (Blood fluke).
    756..943     +  terminator     ADH1 terminator: S. cerevisiae ADH1; transcription terminator for the S. cerevisiae alcohol dehydrogenase 1 (ADH1) gene
    979..1126    +  promoter       TRP1 promoter: S. cerevisiae TRP1
   1127..1801    +  CDS            TRP1: phosphoribosylanthranilate isomerase, required for tryptophan biosynthesis; S. cerevisiae TRP1; yeast auxotrophic marker
   1848..1881    +  misc_feature   bom (fragment): basis of mobility region from pBR322
   1956..1974    -  promoter       T7 promoter: promoter for bacteriophage T7 RNA polymerase
   1996..2049    -  CDS            lacI (fragment): lac repressor; lacI; The lac repressor binds to the lac operator to inhibit transcription in E. coli. This inhibition can be relieved by adding lactose or isopropyl-β-D-thiogalactopyranoside (IPTG).
   2232..2820    -  rep_origin     ori: high-copy-number ColE1/pMB1/pBR322/pUC origin of replication
   2991..3851    -  CDS            AmpR: β-lactamase; bla; confers resistance to ampicillin, carbenicillin, and related antibiotics
   3852..3956    -  promoter       AmpR promoter: bla
   4051..4086    +  CDS            rop (fragment): Rop protein, which maintains plasmids at low copy number; rop
   4188..4239    +  misc_feature   bom (fragment): basis of mobility region from pBR322
   4302..4320    +  promoter       SP6 promoter: promoter for bacteriophage SP6 RNA polymerase
>Addgene plasmid #41603 | pFA6a-GST-TRP1 | depositor full sequence | sequence record 55637 | pFA6a-GST-TRP1 sequence 4320 bps
ACGCGGCCGCCAGCTGAAGCTTCGTACGCTGCAGGTCGACGGATCCCCGGGTTAATTAATATGTCCCCTA
TACTAGGTTATTGGAAAATTAAGGGCCTTGTGCAACCCACTCGACTTCTTTTGGAATATCTTGAAGAAAA
ATATGAAGAGCATTTGTATGAGCGCGATGAAGGTGATAAATGGCGAAACAAAAAGTTTGAATTGGGTTTG
GAGTTTCCCAATCTTCCTTATTATATTGATGGTGATGTTAAATTAACACAGTCTATGGCCATCATACGTT
ATATAGCTGACAAGCACAACATGTTGGGTGGTTGTCCAAAAGAGCGTGCAGAGATTTCAATGCTTGAAGG
AGCGGTTTTGGATATTAGATACGGTGTTTCGAGAATTGCATATAGTAAAGACTTTGAAACTCTCAAAGTT
GATTTTCTTAGCAAGCTACCTGAAATGCTGAAAATGTTCGAAGATCGTTTATGTCATAAAACATATTTAA
ATGGTGATCATGTAACCCATCCTGACTTCATGTTGTATGACGCTCTTGATGTTGTTTTATACATGGACCC
AATGTGCCTGGATGCGTTCCCAAAATTAGTTTGTTTTAAAAAACGTATTGAAGCTATCCCACAAATTGAT
AAGTACTTGAAATCCAGCAAGTATATAGCATGGCCTTTGCAGGGCTGGCAAGCCACGTTTGGTGGTGGCG
ACCATCCTCCAAAATCGGATCTGGTTCCGCGTTGAGGCGCGCCACTTCTAAATAAGCGAATTTCTTATGA
TTTATGATTTTTATTATTAAATAAGTTATAAAAAAAATAAGTGTATACAAATTTTAAAGTGACTCTTAGG
TTTTAAAACGAAAATTCTTATTCTTGAGTAACTCTTTCCTGTAGGTCAGGTTGCTTTCTCAGGTATAGTA
TGAGGTCGCTCTTATTGACCACACCTCTACCGGCAGATCCGCTAGGGATAACAGGGTAATATAGATCTGT
ACAATCTTGATCCGGAGCTTTTCTTTTTTTGCCGATTAAGAATTAATTCGGTCGAAAAAAGAAAAGGAGA
GGGCCAAGAGGGAGGGCATTGGTGACTATTGAGCACGTGAGTATACGTGATTAAGCACACAAAGGCAGCT
TGGAGTATGTCTGTTATTAATTTCACAGGTAGTTCTGGTCCATTGGTGAAAGTTTGCGGCTTGCAGAGCA
CAGAGGCCGCAGAATGTGCTCTAGATTCCGATGCTGACTTGCTGGGTATTATATGTGTGCCCAATAGAAA
GAGAACAATTGACCCGGTTATTGCAAGGAAAATTTCAAGTCTTGTAAAAGCATATAAAAATAGTTCAGGC
ACTCCGAAATACTTGGTTGGCGTGTTTCGTAATCAACCTAAGGAGGATGTTTTGGCTCTGGTCAATGATT
ACGGCATTGATATCGTCCAACTGCATGGAGATGAGTCGTGGCAAGAATACCAAGAGTTCCTCGGTTTGCC
AGTTATTAAAAGACTCGTATTTCCAAAAGACTGCAACATACTACTCAGTGCAGCTTCACAGAAACCTCAT
TCGTTTATTCCCTTGTTTGATTCAGAAGCAGGTGGGACAGGTGAACTTTTGGATTGGAACTCGATTTCTG
ACTGGGTTGGAAGGCAAGAGAGCCCCGAAAGCTTACATTTTATGTTAGCTGGTGGACTGACGCCAGAAAA
TGTTGGTGATGCGCTTAGATTAAATGGCGTTATTGGTGTTGATGTAAGCGGAGGTGTGGAGACAAATGGT
GTAAAAGACTCTAACAAAATAGCAAATTTCGTCAAAAATGCTAAGAAATAGGTTATTACTGAGTAGTATT
TATTTAAGTATTGTTTGTGCACTTGCCTGCGGTGTGAAATACCGCACAGATGCGTAAGGAGGTTTAAACG
AGCTCGAATTCATCGATGATATCAGATCCACTAGTGGCCTATGCGGCCGCGGATCTGCCGGTCTCCCTAT
AGTGAGTCGTATTAATTTCGATAAGCCAGGTTAACCTGCATTAATGAATCGGCCAACGCGCGGGGAGAGG
CGGTTTGCGTATTGGGCGCTCTTCCGCTTCCTCGCTCACTGACTCGCTGCGCTCGGTCGTTCGGCTGCGG
CGAGCGGTATCAGCTCACTCAAAGGCGGTAATACGGTTATCCACAGAATCAGGGGATAACGCAGGAAAGA
ACATGTGAGCAAAAGGCCAGCAAAAGGCCAGGAACCGTAAAAAGGCCGCGTTGCTGGCGTTTTTCCATAG
GCTCCGCCCCCCTGACGAGCATCACAAAAATCGACGCTCAAGTCAGAGGTGGCGAAACCCGACAGGACTA
TAAAGATACCAGGCGTTTCCCCCTGGAAGCTCCCTCGTGCGCTCTCCTGTTCCGACCCTGCCGCTTACCG
GATACCTGTCCGCCTTTCTCCCTTCGGGAAGCGTGGCGCTTTCTCAATGCTCACGCTGTAGGTATCTCAG
TTCGGTGTAGGTCGTTCGCTCCAAGCTGGGCTGTGTGCACGAACCCCCCGTTCAGCCCGACCGCTGCGCC
TTATCCGGTAACTATCGTCTTGAGTCCAACCCGGTAAGACACGACTTATCGCCACTGGCAGCAGCCACTG
GTAACAGGATTAGCAGAGCGAGGTATGTAGGCGGTGCTACAGAGTTCTTGAAGTGGTGGCCTAACTACGG
CTACACTAGAAGGACAGTATTTGGTATCTGCGCTCTGCTGAAGCCAGTTACCTTCGGAAAAAGAGTTGGT
AGCTCTTGATCCGGCAAACAAACCACCGCTGGTAGCGGTGGTTTTTTTGTTTGCAAGCAGCAGATTACGC
GCAGAAAAAAAGGATCTCAAGAAGATCCTTTGATCTTTTCTACGGGGTCTGACGCTCAGTGGAACGAAAA
CTCACGTTAAGGGATTTTGGTCATGAGATTATCAAAAAGGATCTTCACCTAGATCCTTTTAAATTAAAAA
TGAAGTTTTAAATCAATCTAAAGTATATATGAGTAAACTTGGTCTGACAGTTACCAATGCTTAATCAGTG
AGGCACCTATCTCAGCGATCTGTCTATTTCGTTCATCCATAGTTGCCTGACTCCCCGTCGTGTAGATAAC
TACGATACGGGAGGGCTTACCATCTGGCCCCAGTGCTGCAATGATACCGCGAGACCCACGCTCACCGGCT
CCAGATTTATCAGCAATAAACCAGCCAGCCGGAAGGGCCGAGCGCAGAAGTGGTCCTGCAACTTTATCCG
CCTCCATCCAGTCTATTAATTGTTGCCGGGAAGCTAGAGTAAGTAGTTCGCCAGTTAATAGTTTGCGCAA
CGTTGTTGCCATTGCTACAGGCATCGTGGTGTCACGCTCGTCGTTTGGTATGGCTTCATTCAGCTCCGGT
TCCCAACGATCAAGGCGAGTTACATGATCCCCCATGTTGTGCAAAAAAGCGGTTAGCTCCTTCGGTCCTC
CGATCGTTGTCAGAAGTAAGTTGGCCGCAGTGTTATCACTCATGGTTATGGCAGCACTGCATAATTCTCT
TACTGTCATGCCATCCGTAAGATGCTTTTCTGTGACTGGTGAGTACTCAACCAAGTCATTCTGAGAATAG
TGTATGCGGCGACCGAGTTGCTCTTGCCCGGCGTCAATACGGGATAATACCGCGCCACATAGCAGAACTT
TAAAAGTGCTCATCATTGGAAAACGTTCTTCGGGGCGAAAACTCTCAAGGATCTTACCGCTGTTGAGATC
CAGTTCGATGTAACCCACTCGTGCACCCAACTGATCTTCAGCATCTTTTACTTTCACCAGCGTTTCTGGG
TGAGCAAAAACAGGAAGGCAAAATGCCGCAAAAAAGGGAATAAGGGCGACACGGAAATGTTGAATACTCA
TACTCTTCCTTTTTCAATATTATTGAAGCATTTATCAGGGTTATTGTCTCATGAGCGGATACATATTTGA
ATGTATTTAGAAAAATAAACAAATAGGGGTTCCGCGCACATTTCCCCGAAAAGTGCCACCTGACGTCTAA
GAAACCATTATTATCATGACATTAACCTATAAAAATAGGCGTATCACGAGGCCCTTTCGTCTCGCGCGTT
TCGGTGATGACGGTGAAAACCTCTGACACATGCAGCTCCCGGAGACGGTCACAGCTTGTCTGTAAGCGGA
TGCCGGGAGCAGACAAGCCCGTCAGGGCGCGTCAGCGGGTGTTGGCGGGTGTCGGGGCTGGCTTAACTAT
GCGGCATCAGAGCAGATTGTACTGAGAGTGCACCATATGGACATATTGTCGTTAGAACGCGGCTACAATT
AATACATAACCTTATGTATCATACACATACGATTTAGGTGACACTATAGA
