>Addgene plasmid #41603 | pFA6a-GST-TRP1 | addgene partial sequence | sequence record 56428 | pGEX5
AATCGGATCTGGTTCCGCGTTGAGGCGCGCCACTTCTAAATAAGCGAATTTCTTATGATTTATGATTTTT
ATTATTAAATAAGTTATAAAAAAAATAAGTGTATACAAATTTTAAAGTGACTCTTAGGTTTTAAAACGAA
AATTCTTATTCTTGAGTAACTCTTTCCTGTAGGTCAGGTTGCTTTCTCAGGTATAGTATGAGGTCGCTCT
TATTGACCACACCTCTACCGGCAGATCCGCTAGGGATAACAGGGTAATATAGATCTGTACAATCTTGATC
CGGAGCTTTTCTTTTTTTGCCGATTAAGAATTAATTCGGTCGAAAAAAGAAAAGGAGAGGGCCAAGAGGG
AGGGCATTGGTGACTATTGAGCACGTGAGTATACGTGATTAAGCACACAAAGGCAGCTTGGAGTATGTCT
GTTATTAATTTCACAGGTAGTTCTGGTCCATTGGTGAAAGTTTGCGGCTTGCAGAGCACAGAGGCCGCAG
AATGTGCTCTAGATTCCGATGCTGACTTGCTGGGTATTATATGTGTGCCCAATAGAAAGAGAACAATTGA
CCCGGTTATTGCAAGGAAAATTTCAAGTCTTGTAAAAGCATATAAAAATAGTTCAGGCACTCCGAAATAC
TTGGTTGGCGTGTTTCGTAATCAACCTAAGGAGGATGTTTTGGCTCTGGTCAATGATTACGGCATTGATA
TCGTCCAACTGCATGGAGATGAGTCGTGGCAAGAATACCAAGAGTTCCTCGGTTTGCCAGTTATTAAAAG
ACTCGTATTTCCAAAAGACTGCAACATACTACTCAGTGCAGCTTCACAGAAACCTCATTCGTTTATTCCC
TTGTTTGATTCAGAAGCAGGTGGGACAGGTGAACTTTTGGATTGGAACTCGATTTCTGACTGGGTTGGAA
GGCAAGAGAGCCCCGAAAGCTTACATTTTATGTTAGCTGGTGGACTGACGCCAGAA
